>Addgene plasmid #187099 | Str-2-TagBFP-SL2-Pre-SPHERE-SF-iGluSnFR | addgene full sequence | sequence record 369254 | Addgene NGS Result
CAACAAGTTTGTACAAAAAAGCAGGCTAAGCGTCAAGAGACAGGATACAACTGATAATACAAAATGAATG
TAAGAGTTTCTCCACTGAATTCCCATTTCATTACACTTTTAATTAGTAAGCACTCACCCCTGGCCAGCCT
CCTGAATAATATAGATAAACTGAACCAAATGGGAACGGGTGTCCCATACTCCTACAGTAACCAACGGCGG
GAATCATAAAAGCGGTACATCCGAATGGTATAAGAAACAACAAAAGTAATAAAATACTCATTAATTTTGG
GCAGATCTGAAAAAATAGTACATGTATACATATATTCCCATGTGAACTAATACTTCCTTACAAAAAAGTG
ATTATTGGGACGTAACAAGATTATCACTCTGAACAGTGACAAGTAGAATGGAAGAAAAAAGACAGAATAG
TTAAAATATTAAAAATTAAGAAAATAGTTTTTATAAAATGATTTGGTTCGACAAACGCACACCATGAAGT
GATTATTCCAGTTGCAGGAATAGAGCCACGAAGAAACTCAAACATGAAAAACGAAATACTCAGTAAATTG
ATAGGAAACGTTTCTAAATCTTTCGCTTCTTGAGTTTAAATATTTCGTTGCATAAATCAACTCACACAGA
AAAATAGCATCGCAATGCAGATGAAAATATATTTATTCATTGGAGCAATTTTGGACCATCCAATAAGTGC
TGACAATTTTCCACATTACAGCAATGGTAGGTGGCATATAAATCAATGGGATCAACGCCAGAATTGTAGG
AAACGTAAAAGTATACTGAAAACTTTGGTATTCGGGGATTCCGTAAATAGAACCGTTCATTTTTTTTAGA
TTACCAATTTACATAAAATATGAATATCAATGATTTGAGAAAGAAAAACATGACGTAGATGTGGGCTTGA
AGTAATTGTATTATATATTTATTATATTTTATTACATTATTATTTTGTGGACCGGAAGTAAAAATTCCTT
CATGAAAACCATTTATGAGATTGAAAAATAACGTTTCCAAAAAACAAGGCTAAAAATATTTAATTGATGA
GAAAAATCTATATGAAAAAATAAAAAAATGAAAAATTTATAAAGTATCAAAAAAAATTTAGATTAACATT
TACGTAATTATTTTTAGCCTTGGATTCTCATCACATTATTTAATTTAATTTAATTTAATTTGTTTACGCT
CGCGAGGAGACGTGGAAAAAGTTGAAAAAAAAAGAAAAATGTTCACATACAATAGATCATAAATACAATA
CACTGAATAAGTGGGAAGAAAACTAAGAAAAATAAATAGGAACGAAAGTTTGTTAACAGTTTGCTCCTTT
ACCTTGCATTGCTTATCTCACTCTCCACCGCTTGATTTTGCTCCGAATTCCACCACATGCGCGCTTCTGA
ACGGTCTGTGGGCTCTGACACCCACCTGGTCGAGTTGACCGTTCAACATGGTGCATCGACCGGGAATATT
GCTCGTGCAATCGCCAAACTATGTCTTCGGATCGTAAATTCGTTCGTAAAAATCGATCGTAAAAAACTCT
CCATCTCCAATTCCAGGAGCTGACGGTTCTAATGAAACCGAAAGTTCAGGGAAACGCGAGACTCTACGGA
CTCGCAAGAGTCAAAAGTCTACAAGGGGAACTCGTGCAGCCACACCAGGCCGCTTGAAAAGCTTCGCTGC
CCCAATTAAAGGGTACATTACCCACGCAAGGTTGGTCAGGCAGGAGGAAATAATGTTATGTGGGTAGTTT
ATGTTGCAATCATCAGTTGTCAGACATCTCGTTATTCAAGATCTGATATATGTTTAAGAAACTTCGGGTT
ACTCAGCGTACTACAATAAAATGCTTTCTAGTTTCAGTTTTACATCTGCTCCATGAGACTTTCTTTTTGG
AACAAGTTTTGGAACGAGTCATATTATTTTTTCAGAATGAAGCGTTCTTCGCCATTGACTGCTCCGTAAT
AGATTTGAAGTCGTGTTTTACCTATATAGGCATGAGGCAGGCGGAGTTGAAACAATTGATTATACACTCA
TACAGTTTTATCTTGGTTCAAATTTTTGCCCAATATAAAATGTGCAGCTTATTGATCATATTAAGACAAA
AAAGTGTTTAAAAAAAGTAACTCCAATTAGGTATTATGTATGCAAGTTTTCAAAGAAGCCAACCAAACAG
TGATGTGCGTTATTTGAATTAAATCTTATCTTCCCAGATCAGTTTTCTCGAATTCATAGTTTTTAATTTT
TATAAATTGATATTTCAGCATTTCGTAATTCTCATGTTCTAAATAGGAAACATCTGGGATGCGTTGTAGA
CATGTTGGGACAACGTCGAATATTTTTCTCAAATTCCATTTCTATTTCGTTTTAGGCAAAGTGAAACAAA
AAATTTTCAATACCAAATATCAGTCTAAGTAATTCGAAAAACGGTATTTTATACTCCCAAAAGGCTACGA
CGCCTATAAAACAAAACTGACCAGACTTCCACACCTGGGAGAGATAGGGTCAGTTTTTGTTCGTTTGTCT
CATTGGATTTCCTCGCTGATACATGATTTAAAACATACTTTTATTGTATAGAACGATAATTTTTGTGTGG
TTTATTATGAAGCAAACATCATTCATACATCAAATGCGTGTTTTCAGTTCAGCTTCCTTTGTTCACCAAT
AAAGTTTTTAATTCCTTGAAAGGGATGGATTATCCTTTTATCGAAAAACGTAGAACTTCGTGTACGTTTT
AAAATAATCTTTCAATTCAAGCTGTTTCTTTTATTAATATTACATTTTTTTAGTTGATTTCACTTAAAAA
ACTCTATTCATTCGGATTATTGGTTGAAGGAACTCTGATTTGGTTGAAATATCAAATTTAAACATAATAC
TGTTAATGGTTCGATTATACCAAGAAAATAGTTCAAATCTTCTCTCAATAATAATCGTAGACATTGTTTT
CAATAGTATATAGTCTGTCTCTAATTTTCAAGCTCTTTAGAGAATTAAACATATTGTTTTTGTATTTCAG
TTTTATTAATCCCTGTTTGTTCTCAACAATTTCTTATCTAGATCAGTTATTCAGTTATGTAGATATGCTT
GAGATTCTGAAATCGGAAAGTATAATCATAAACGAAATTTTGGATATTATTTGAGCTTTTAAATTTTTTT
TTCAACATTAGGGTAACATTTTTAGTCGATCTTTGTCCATTTTCTGAGAACCTACTATGTTTTTTGTTTG
AGCTTAAAAATTCGATTGAACAACTGTACAGTATAGCGTCACTTCTTAGGATTCCTGATATTTTATGCTG
AACTACTGGTTCATAAAATTTTCTTTCAAATAAAACTGTCTGATTTGTTTATTACACAACGAAGTTTGTA
TGCGTAAACGATAAAAACATCTTCTAGACAGACCAAAGTCTTTCTTCAATAGTCAAATCATTTCAAATTG
TTCCTAATGATCCTTTCATGAATATTTGTACAAAATAACAGTTGACAAACCAAATATTTTGTGAAAAATT
GGAGTGATTAGCGAATCCCGTAGGAAAAACCAGGAGTCAGTTAAGTGAAGCATTTTCTTGCAAGAAAGAA
ATAAATGATTTCATGTTCCCAACTGGTGATAATATCTCTCTAAGGAGTTATCATGTGTTGTTTTTGGAAA
TTAATATTCTTCACTTTTTGTGTTTTTATTTCAACCATTCTCGATTATAATTTTGCTTCCAGACTTTTTT
GTCCGAATACTCGTGATCCATAAAAACCCAGCTTTCTTGTACAAAGTGGTTGATGGGACGATATCGGGTA
CCGGTAGAAAAATGTCTGAACTTATCAAGGAAAACATGCATATGAAGCTTTACATGGAAGGAACCGTTGA
TAACCACCACTTCAAGTGCACTTCTGAAGGAGAGGGAAAGCCATACGAAGGAACTCAAACCATGCGCATC
AAGGTTGTTGAAGGAGGACCACTTCCATTCGCTTTCGACATCCTTGCCACCTCTTTCCTTTACGGATCTA
AGGTAAGTTTAAACATATATATACTAACTAACCCTGATTATTTAAATTTTCAGACTTTCATCAACCATAC
TCAAGGAATTCCAGATTTCTTCAAGCAATCTTTCCCAGAAGGATTCACTTGGGAGCGCGTTACTACCTAC
GAGGATGGAGGAGTTCTTACCGCCACCCAAGATACCTCCCTTCAAGATGGATGCCTTATCTACAACGTTA
AGATCCGCGGAGTTAACTTCACTTCTAACGGACCAGTTATGCAAAAGAAGACTCTTGGATGGGAGGCTTT
CACTGAGACCCTTTACCCAGCCGATGGAGGACTTGAGGGACGCAACGACATGGCTCTTAAGCTTGTTGGA
GGATCCCACCTTATCGCTAACATCAAGGTAAGTTTAAACAGTTCGGTACTAACTAACCATACATATTTAA
ATTTTCAGACTACCTACCGCTCTAAGAAGCCAGCCAAGAATCTTAAGATGCCAGGAGTTTATTACGTCGA
TTACCGCCTTGAGCGCATCAAGGAAGCTAACAACGAGACTTACGTTGAGCAACACGAGGTTGCTGTCGCT
CGTTACTGCGATCTTCCATCTAAGCTTGGACACAAGCTCAACTAAGCTGTCTCATCCTACTTTCACCTAG
TTAACTGCTTGTCTTAAAATCTATGCTTCTCTTTAGTATCTAAAATTTTCCTAGAAGCTTACAAGTATAT
AAATGGTCTCTTCTCAATAAAGGTTGTATATTTATTCATCTTATTGAATCTGCCATTTCCTCGTTTTTGC
GAGTTTATATACCTTCCAATTTTCTTTCTATTGTATTTTCAACTTCTAATTTTAATTCAGGGAAACTGCT
GTACCGGTAGAAAAAATGGAGACCGACACCCTTCTTCTTTGGGTCCTTCTTCTTTGGGTTCCAGGATCTA
CCGGAGATGCTCCAGTTGGAGGAATGTCTAAGGGAGAAGAGCTTTTCACCGGAGTTGTTCCAATCCTTGT
CGAGCTTGATGGAGATGTTAACGGACACAAGTTCTCTGTTCGTGGAGAGGGAGAGGGAGACGCTACCAAC
GGAAAGCTTACTCTTAAGTTCATCTGCACTACTGGAAAGCTTCCAGTTCCATGGCCAACCCTTGTTACCA
CCCTTACTTACGGAGTTCAATGCTTCTCTCGTTACCCAGATCATATGAAGCAACATGATTTCTTCAAGTC
TGCTATGCCAGAGGGATACGTTCAAGAGCGTACCATCTCTTTCAAGGATGATGGAACCTACAAGGTAAGT
TTAAACATATATATACTAACTAACCCTGATTATTTAAATTTTCAGACCCGTGCTGAGGTTAAGTTCGAGG
GAGATACCCTTGTTAACCGTATCGAGCTTAAGGGAATCGATTTCAAGGAAGATGGAAACATCCTTGGACA
TAAGCTTGAATACAATTTCAATAATCCACTTAACATGAACTTCGAGCTTTCCGACGAGATGAAGGCTCTT
TTCAAGGAGCCAAACGATAAGGCTCTTAAGACTGGAGGATCCGGAGGATCTGGAGGATCCCGTGCCCCAA
CTTATTCCCCACCACCACCACCAGGTGGTGGATCTGGAGGAGGATCTGGAACTGAGGTTCCATCTTCCAT
GACCACCGAGTCTACCGCTACCGCTATGCAATCTGAGATGTCTACTTCTATCATGGAGACTACTACCACC
CTTGCCACCTCTACCGCCCGCCGCGGAAAGCCACCAACTAAGGTAAGTTTAAACAGTTCGGTACTAACTA
ACCATACATATTTAAATTTTCAGGAACCAATCTCTCAAACCACCGACGACATCCTCGTCGCTTCCGCTGA
GTGCCCATCCGATGACGAGGATATCGATCCATGCGAGCCATCTTCTGGAGGACTTGCTAACCCAACCCGC
GTTGGAGGACGTGAGCCATACCCAGGATCTGCTGAGGTTATCCGTGAGTCCTCTTCCACCACCGGAATGG
TTGTTGGAATCGTCGCTGCTGCCGCCCTTTGCATCCTTATCCTTCTTTACGCTATGTACAAGTACCGCAA
CCGCGACGAGGGATCCTACCACGTTGACGAGTCTCGTAACTACATCTCTAACTCTGCTCAATCCAACGGA
GCCGTTGTTAAGGAGAAGCAACCATCTTCTGCTAAGTCTGCTAATAAGAATAAGAAGAACAAGGACAAGG
AATACTACGTCTAATCTAGACAATTCCAACTGAGCGCCGGTCGCTACCATTACCAACTTGTCTGGTGTCA
AAAATAATAGGGGCCGCTGTCATCAGAGTAAGTTTAAACTGAGTTCTACTAACTAACGAGTAATATTTAA
ATTTTCAGCATCTCGCGCCCGTGCCTCTGACTTCTAAGTCCAATTACTCTTCAACATCCCTACATGCTCT
TTCTCCCTGTGCTCCCACCCCCTATTTTTGTTATTATCAAAAAACTTCTCTTAATTTCTTTGTTTTTTAG
CTTCTTTTAAGTCACCTCTAACAATGAAATTGTGTAGATTCAAAAATAGAATTAATTCGTAATAAAAAGT
CGAAAAAAATTGTGCTCCCTCCCCCCATTAATAATAATTCTATCCCAAAATCTACACAATGTTCTGTGTA
CACTTCTTATGTTTTTTACTTCTGATAAATTTTTTTGAAACATCATAGAAAAAACCGCACACAAAATACC
TTATCATATGTTACGTTTCAGTTTATGACCGCAATTTTTATTTCTTCGCACGTCTGGGCCTCTCATGACG
TCAAATCATGCTCATCGTGAAAAAGTTTTGGAGTATTTTTGGAATTTTTCAATCAAGTGAAAGTTTATGA
AATTAATTTTCCTGCTTTTGCTTTTTGGGGTTTCCCCTATTGTTTGTCAAGATTTCGAGGACGGCGTTTT
TCTTGCTAAAATCACAAGTATTGATGAGCACGATGCAAGAAAGATCGGAAGAAGGTTTGGGTTTGAGGCT
CAGTGGAAGGTGAGTAGAAGTTGATAATTTGAAAGTGGAGTAGTGTCTATGGGGTTTTTGCCTTAAATGA
CAGAATACATTCCCAATATACCAAACATAACTGTTTCCTACTAGTCGGCCGTACGGGCCCTTTCGTCTCG
CGCGTTTCGGTGATGACGGTGAAAACCTCTGACACATGCAGCTCCCGGAGACGGTCACAGCTTGTCTGTA
AGCGGATGCCGGGAGCAGACAAGCCCGTCAGGGCGCGTCAGCGGGTGTTGGCGGGTGTCGGGGCTGGCTT
AACTATGCGGCATCAGAGCAGATTGTACTGAGAGTGCACCATATGCGGTGTGAAATACCGCACAGATGCG
TAAGGAGAAAATACCGCATCAGGCGGCCTTAAGGGCCTCGTGATACGCCTATTTTTATAGGTTAATGTCA
TGATAATAATGGTTTCTTAGACGTCAGGTGGCACTTTTCGGGGAAATGTGCGCGGAACCCCTATTTGTTT
ATTTTTCTAAATACATTCAAATATGTATCCGCTCATGAGACAATAACCCTGATAAATGCTTCAATAATAT
TGAAAAAGGAAGAGTATGAGTATTCAACATTTCCGTGTCGCCCTTATTCCCTTTTTTGCGGCATTTTGCC
TTCCTGTTTTTGCTCACCCAGAAACGCTGGTGAAAGTAAAAGATGCTGAAGATCAGTTGGGTGCACGAGT
GGGTTACATCGAACTGGATCTCAACAGCGGTAAGATCCTTGAGAGTTTTCGCCCCGAAGAACGTTTTCCA
ATGATGAGCACTTTTAAAGTTCTGCTATGTGGCGCGGTATTATCCCGTATTGACGCCGGGCAAGAGCAAC
TCGGTCGCCGCATACACTATTCTCAGAATGACTTGGTTGAGTACTCACCAGTCACAGAAAAGCATCTTAC
GGATGGCATGACAGTAAGAGAATTATGCAGTGCTGCCATAACCATGAGTGATAACACTGCGGCCAACTTA
CTTCTGACAACGATCGGAGGACCGAAGGAGCTAACCGCTTTTTTGCACAACATGGGGGATCATGTAACTC
GCCTTGATCGTTGGGAACCGGAGCTGAATGAAGCCATACCAAACGACGAGCGTGACACCACGATGCCTGT
AGCAATGGCAACAACGTTGCGCAAACTATTAACTGGCGAACTACTTACTCTAGCTTCCCGGCAACAATTA
ATAGACTGGATGGAGGCGGATAAAGTTGCAGGACCACTTCTGCGCTCGGCCCTTCCGGCTGGCTGGTTTA
TTGCTGATAAATCTGGAGCCGGTGAGCGTGGGTCTCGCGGTATCATTGCAGCACTGGGGCCAGATGGTAA
GCCCTCCCGTATCGTAGTTATCTACACGACGGGGAGTCAGGCAACTATGGATGAACGAAATAGACAGATC
GCTGAGATAGGTGCCTCACTGATTAAGCATTGGTAACTGTCAGACCAAGTTTACTCATATATACTTTAGA
TTGATTTAAAACTTCATTTTTAATTTAAAAGGATCTAGGTGAAGATCCTTTTTGATAATCTCATGACCAA
AATCCCTTAACGTGAGTTTTCGTTCCACTGAGCGTCAGACCCCGTAGAAAAGATCAAAGGATCTTCTTGA
GATCCTTTTTTTCTGCGCGTAATCTGCTGCTTGCAAACAAAAAAACCACCGCTACCAGCGGTGGTTTGTT
TGCCGGATCAAGAGCTACCAACTCTTTTTCCGAAGGTAACTGGCTTCAGCAGAGCGCAGATACCAAATAC
TGTTCTTCTAGTGTAGCCGTAGTTAGGCCACCACTTCAAGAACTCTGTAGCACCGCCTACATACCTCGCT
CTGCTAATCCTGTTACCAGTGGCTGCTGCCAGTGGCGATAAGTCGTGTCTTACCGGGTTGGACTCAAGAC
GATAGTTACCGGATAAGGCGCAGCGGTCGGGCTGAACGGGGGGTTCGTGCACACAGCCCAGCTTGGAGCG
AACGACCTACACCGAACTGAGATACCTACAGCGTGAGCTATGAGAAAGCGCCACGCTTCCCGAAGGGAGA
AAGGCGGACAGGTATCCGGTAAGCGGCAGGGTCGGAACAGGAGAGCGCACGAGGGAGCTTCCAGGGGGAA
ACGCCTGGTATCTTTATAGTCCTGTCGGGTTTCGCCACCTCTGACTTGAGCGTCGATTTTTGTGATGCTC
GTCAGGGGGGCGGAGCCTATGGAAAAACGCCAGCAACGCGGCCTTTTTACGGTTCCTGGCCTTTTGCTGG
CCTTTTGCTCACATGTTCTTTCCTGCGTTATCCCCTGATTCTGTGGATAACCGTATTACCGCCTTTGAGT
GAGCTGATACCGCTCGCCGCAGCCGAACGACCGAGCGCAGCGAGTCAGTGAGCGAGGAAGCGGAAGAGCG
CCCAATACGCAAACCGCCTCTCCCCGCGCGTTGGCCGATTCATTAATGCAGCTGGCACGACAGGTTTCCC
GACTGGAAAGCGGGCAGTGAGCGCAACGCAATTAATGTGAGTTAGCTCACTCATTAGGCACCCCAGGCTT
TACACTTTATGCTTCCGGCTCGTATGTTGTGTGGAATTGTGAGCGGATAACAATTTCACACAGGAAACAG
CTATGACCATGATTACGCCAAGCTGTAAGTTTAAACATGATCTTACTAACTAACTATTCTCATTTAAATT
TTCAGAGCTTAAAAATGGCTGAAATCACTCACAACGATGGATACGCTAACAACTTGGAAATGAAATAAGC
TACCCAT
Features (pLannotate 1.2.2; 16 found; start..end, strand, type, name):
      3..27      +  protein_bind   attB1: mutant version of attB; recombination site for the Gateway® BP reaction BP Clonase™
   3736..3760    -  protein_bind   attB2: mutant version of attB; recombination site for the Gateway® BP reaction BP Clonase™
   3789..4592    +  CDS            mTagBFP2: mTagBFP2 is a basic (constitutively fluorescent) blue fluorescent protein published in 2011, derived from Entacmaea quadricolor. It is reported to be a very rapidly-maturing monomer with very low acid sensitivity.
   4846..4908    +  CDS            KV3A6_MOUSE (fragment): Experimental evidence at protein level: Swiss-Prot protein existence level 1. From Mus musculus (Mouse).
   4927..5466    +  CDS            P4-3E (fragment): P4-3E is a basic (constitutively fluorescent) blue fluorescent protein published in 1998, derived from Aequorea victoria.
   5584..6171    +  CDS            Nrxn1 (fragment): NRX1B_MOUSE - Experimental evidence at protein level: Swiss-Prot protein existence level 1. Neuronal cell surface protein that may be involved in cell recognition and cell adhesion by forming intracellular junctions through binding to neuroligins. May play a role in formation or maintenance of synaptic junctions. May mediate intracellular signaling. May play a role in angiogenesis (By similarity). From Mus musculus (Mouse).
   6787..6939    +  CDS            aex-5 (fragment): AEX5_CAEEL - Also known as kpc-3 From Caenorhabditis elegans.
   7067..7102    +  CDS            rop (fragment): Rop protein, which maintains plasmids at low copy number; rop
   7204..7303    +  misc_feature   bom (fragment): basis of mobility region from pBR322
   7401..7505    +  promoter       AmpR promoter: bla
   7506..8366    +  CDS            AmpR: β-lactamase; bla; confers resistance to ampicillin, carbenicillin, and related antibiotics
   8537..9125    +  rep_origin     ori: high-copy-number ColE1/pMB1/pBR322/pUC origin of replication
   9308..9400    +  CDS            lacI (fragment): lac repressor; lacI; The lac repressor binds to the lac operator to inhibit transcription in E. coli. This inhibition can be relieved by adding lactose or isopropyl-β-D-thiogalactopyranoside (IPTG).
   9413..9434    +  protein_bind   CAP binding site: CAP binding activates transcription in the presence of cAMP. E. coli catabolite activator protein
   9449..9479    +  promoter       lac promoter: promoter for the E. coli lac operon
   9487..9503    +  protein_bind   lac operator: The lac repressor binds to the lac operator to inhibit transcription in E. coli. This inhibition can be relieved by adding lactose or isopropyl-β-D-thiogalactopyranoside (IPTG). lac repressor encoded by lacI
