[The description below was written by a language model from this plasmid's Addgene catalogue record and pLannotate feature annotations shown in this document.]
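Description:
Str-2-TagBFP-SL2-Pre-SPHERE-SF-iGluSnFR is a C. elegans expression plasmid built by Gateway cloning into a pDEST-type backbone, giving a construct of about 9.7 kb. It is propagated in E. coli through a high-copy ColE1/pUC-type origin and selected with ampicillin via the β-lactamase gene. Remnants of pBR322-derived rop and bom sequences and a lac promoter/operator region are also annotated in the backbone.

The attB1 and attB2 recombination sites flank a roughly 3.7 kb region that carries no annotated features. Its position upstream of the coding sequences is consistent with this being the recombined Str-2 promoter named in the record, although the table does not label it. Downstream lies an mTagBFP2 coding sequence, followed by the sensor cassette. According to the catalogue, the two are joined by an SL2 element, a worm trans-splicing signal that lets two genes in one operon-like transcript be translated as separate proteins. Blue fluorescence therefore marks the expressing cells without being fused to the sensor. The SL2 sequence itself is not annotated.

The synthetic Pre-SPHERE-SF-iGluSnFR insert (about 2.4 kb) shows a short mouse immunoglobulin kappa fragment, probably a secretion leader, then a GFP-family fragment consistent with the fluorescent portion of the glutamate sensor, and a fragment of mouse neurexin-1β, a presynaptic adhesion protein that binds neuroligins. The glutamate-binding portion of the sensor is not annotated. A short C. elegans aex-5 match follows the insert, and its role is not stated. The stated purpose is a glutamate sensor localised to membrane contact sites, for analysing neurotransmission between synaptically connected neurons.
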