Addgene plasmid #187099: Str-2-TagBFP-SL2-Pre-SPHERE-SF-iGluSnFR
Purpose: Glutamate sensor for localization to membrane contatct
Depositing lab: Kotaro Oka. Depositing organization: Keio University. Publication: Genetically encoded sensors for analysing neurotransmission among synaptically-connected neurons. Shindo Y, Ashida K, Masamoto K, Takuwa H, Takahashi M, Higuchi M, Ide R, Hotta K, Oka K. bioRxiv 2022 10.1101/2022.04.03.486903.
Backbone
  Vector backbone: pDEST
  Backbone size w/o insert (bp): 7284
  Vector type: Worm Expression
Growth in bacteria
  Bacterial resistance: Ampicillin, 100 μg/mL
  Growth temperature: 37°C
  Growth strain: DH5alpha
  Copy number: Unknown
Gene/Insert
  Gene/Insert name: Pre-SPHERE-SF-iGluSnFR
  Species: Synthetic
  Insert size (bp): 2383
  Promoter: Str-2
  Tag / fusion protein: TagBFP-SL2 (N terminal on insert)
  Cloning method: Gateway Cloning
Resource information
  A portion of this plasmid was derived from a plasmid made by: Loren Looger, Robert Campbell and Bong-Kiun Kaang, Addgene #106202, #107337, #107335, #111579
Terms and licenses: Academic/Nonprofit Terms; Industry Terms: Not Available to Industry
Depositor comments: Please visit https://www.biorxiv.org/content/10.1101/2022.04.03.486903v1 for bioRxiv preprint.
How to cite: Str-2-TagBFP-SL2-Pre-SPHERE-SF-iGluSnFR was a gift from Kotaro Oka (Addgene plasmid # 187099 ; http://n2t.net/addgene:187099 ; RRID:Addgene_187099)
